Addgene plasmid #222522: pX330_REC8_cterm
Purpose: Cas9/sgRNA plasmid for targeting REC8
Depositing lab: George Church. Depositing organization: Harvard Medical School. Publication: Induction of Meiosis from Human Pluripotent Stem Cells. Pierson Smela M, Adams J, Ma C, Breimann L, Widocki U, Shioda T, Church GM. bioRxiv 2024.05.31.596483 10.1101/2024.05.31.596483.
Backbone
  Vector backbone: pX330
  Vector type: CRISPR
Growth in bacteria
  Bacterial resistance: Ampicillin, 100 μg/mL
  Growth temperature: 37°C
  Growth strain: NEB Stable
  Copy number: High Copy
Gene/Insert
  Gene/Insert name: Cas9, REC8 sgRNA
  gRNA/shRNA sequence: CTCTAACCTCAGTGGAATCT
  Species: H. sapiens (human), Synthetic
  Entrez Gene: REC8 (a.k.a. HR21spB, REC8L1, Rec8p)
  Cloning method: Golden Gate
Terms and licenses: Academic/Nonprofit Terms; Industry Terms: Not Available to Industry
Depositor comments: Please visit https://doi.org/10.1101/2024.05.31.596483 for bioRxiv preprint.
How to cite: pX330_REC8_cterm was a gift from George Church (Addgene plasmid # 222522 ; http://n2t.net/addgene:222522 ; RRID:Addgene_222522)
