[The description below was written by a language model from this plasmid's Addgene catalogue record and pLannotate feature annotations shown in this document.]
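Description:
pX330_REC8_cterm is an all-in-one CRISPR/Cas9 expression plasmid built on the pX330 backbone, designed for transient delivery into mammalian cells to cut the human REC8 locus. It is propagated in E. coli as a high-copy plasmid through a ColE1/pUC-type origin and selected with ampicillin via the β-lactamase (AmpR) gene. An f1 phage origin is also present. Short bom and rop fragments are backbone remnants. A single AAV2 inverted terminal repeat is annotated downstream of the Cas9 cassette; with only one ITR detected, the record gives no indication that the plasmid is meant for AAV packaging.

The payload consists of two expression units. A human U6 RNA polymerase III promoter drives a single guide RNA made up of a REC8-targeting spacer, inserted by Golden Gate cloning, fused to the Streptococcus pyogenes gRNA scaffold. A second, partial scaffold annotation follows directly after it. Downstream, a hybrid promoter combining the CMV enhancer, the chicken β-actin promoter and a hybrid CBA/MVM intron drives S. pyogenes Cas9. The annotation tool splits Cas9 into contiguous N- and C-terminal segments, but together they form one continuous coding sequence. It ends in a nucleoplasmin bipartite nuclear localization signal and is terminated by the bovine growth hormone polyadenylation signal.

The name suggests that the guide targets the C-terminal end of the REC8 coding region, as would suit knock-in of a tag or reporter from a separate donor template, though the record states only that the plasmid targets REC8. REC8 encodes a meiosis-specific cohesin subunit, and the plasmid comes from work on inducing meiosis from human pluripotent stem cells.
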