Features (pLannotate 1.2.2; 18 found; start..end, strand, type, name):
      1..241     +  promoter       U6 promoter: RNA polymerase III promoter for human U6 snRNA
    271..346     +  misc_RNA       gRNA scaffold: guide RNA scaffold for the Streptococcus pyogenes CRISPR/Cas9 system
    353..396     +  misc_RNA       gRNA scaffold (fragment): guide RNA scaffold for the Streptococcus pyogenes CRISPR/Cas9 system
    443..728     +  enhancer       CMV enhancer: human cytomegalovirus immediate early enhancer; contains an 18-bp deletion relative to the standard CMV enhancer
    730..1007    +  promoter       chicken β-actin promoter: No description available
   1008..1235    +  intron         hybrid intron: hybrid between chicken β-actin (CBA) and minute virus of mice (MMV) introns (Gray et al., 2011)
   1373..2974    +  CDS            Cas9(N): N-terminal portion of Streptococcus pyogenes Cas9 (Zetsche et al., 2015)
   2975..5473    +  CDS            Cas9(C): C-terminal portion of Streptococcus pyogenes Cas9 (Zetsche et al., 2015)
   5474..5521    +  CDS            nucleoplasmin NLS: bipartite nuclear localization signal from nucleoplasmin
   5555..5666    +  polyA_signal   bGH poly(A) signal: bovine growth hormone polyadenylation signal
   5771..5911    +  repeat_region  AAV2 ITR: inverted terminal repeat of adeno-associated virus serotype 2 inverted
   5916..5967    -  misc_feature   bom (fragment): basis of mobility region from pBR322
   5986..6441    +  rep_origin     f1 ori (sequence partly withheld): f1 bacteriophage origin of replication; arrow indicates direction of (+) strand synthesis
   6442..6491    -  misc_feature   bom (fragment): basis of mobility region from pBR322
   6593..6628    -  CDS            rop (fragment): Rop protein, which maintains plasmids at low copy number; rop
   6723..6827    +  promoter       AmpR promoter: bla
   6828..7688    +  CDS            AmpR: β-lactamase; bla; confers resistance to ampicillin, carbenicillin, and related antibiotics
   7859..8447    +  rep_origin     ori: high-copy-number ColE1/pMB1/pBR322/pUC origin of replication
>Addgene plasmid #222522 | pX330_REC8_cterm | addgene full sequence | sequence record 439883 | Addgene NGS Result
GAGGGCCTATTTCCCATGATTCCTTCATATTTGCATATACGATACAAGGCTGTTAGAGAGATAATTGGAA
TTAATTTGACTGTAAACACAAAGATATTAGTACAAAATACGTGACGTAGAAAGTAATAATTTCTTGGGTA
GTTTGCAGTTTTAAAATTATGTTTTAAAATGGACTATCATATGCTTACCGTAACTTGAAAGTATTTCGAT
TTCTTGGCTTTATATATCTTGTGGAAAGGACGAAACACCGCTCTAACCTCAGTGGAATCTGTTTTAGAGC
TAGAAATAGCAAGTTAAAATAAGGCTAGTCCGTTATCAACTTGAAAAAGTGGCACCGAGTCGGTGCTTTT
TTGTTTTAGAGCTAGAAATAGCAAGTTAAAATAAGGCTAGTCCGTTTTTAGCGCGTGCGCCAATTCTGCA
GACAAATGGCTCTAGAGGTACCCGTTACATAACTTACGGTAAATGGCCCGCCTGGCTGACCGCCCAACGA
CCCCCGCCCATTGACGTCAATAGTAACGCCAATAGGGACTTTCCATTGACGTCAATGGGTGGAGTATTTA
CGGTAAACTGCCCACTTGGCAGTACATCAAGTGTATCATATGCCAAGTACGCCCCCTATTGACGTCAATG
ACGGTAAATGGCCCGCCTGGCATTGTGCCCAGTACATGACCTTATGGGACTTTCCTACTTGGCAGTACAT
CTACGTATTAGTCATCGCTATTACCATGGTCGAGGTGAGCCCCACGTTCTGCTTCACTCTCCCCATCTCC
CCCCCCTCCCCACCCCCAATTTTGTATTTATTTATTTTTTAATTATTTTGTGCAGCGATGGGGGCGGGGG
GGGGGGGGGGGCGCGCGCCAGGCGGGGCGGGGCGGGGCGAGGGGCGGGGCGGGGCGAGGCGGAGAGGTGC
GGCGGCAGCCAATCAGAGCGGCGCGCTCCGAAAGTTTCCTTTTATGGCGAGGCGGCGGCGGCGGCGGCCC
TATAAAAAGCGAAGCGCGCGGCGGGCGGGAGTCGCTGCGCGCTGCCTTCGCCCCGTGCCCCGCTCCGCCG
CCGCCTCGCGCCGCCCGCCCCGGCTCTGACTGACCGCGTTACTCCCACAGGTGAGCGGGCGGGACGGCCC
TTCTCCTCCGGGCTGTAATTAGCTGAGCAAGAGGTAAGGGTTTAAGGGATGGTTGGTTGGTGGGGTATTA
ATGTTTAATTACCTGGAGCACCTGCCTGAAATCACTTTTTTTCAGGTTGGACCGGTGCCACCATGGACTA
TAAGGACCACGACGGAGACTACAAGGATCATGATATTGATTACAAAGACGATGACGATAAGATGGCCCCA
AAGAAGAAGCGGAAGGTCGGTATCCACGGAGTCCCAGCAGCCGACAAGAAGTACAGCATCGGCCTGGACA
TCGGCACCAACTCTGTGGGCTGGGCCGTGATCACCGACGAGTACAAGGTGCCCAGCAAGAAATTCAAGGT
GCTGGGCAACACCGACCGGCACAGCATCAAGAAGAACCTGATCGGAGCCCTGCTGTTCGACAGCGGCGAA
ACAGCCGAGGCCACCCGGCTGAAGAGAACCGCCAGAAGAAGATACACCAGACGGAAGAACCGGATCTGCT
ATCTGCAAGAGATCTTCAGCAACGAGATGGCCAAGGTGGACGACAGCTTCTTCCACAGACTGGAAGAGTC
CTTCCTGGTGGAAGAGGATAAGAAGCACGAGCGGCACCCCATCTTCGGCAACATCGTGGACGAGGTGGCC
TACCACGAGAAGTACCCCACCATCTACCACCTGAGAAAGAAACTGGTGGACAGCACCGACAAGGCCGACC
TGCGGCTGATCTATCTGGCCCTGGCCCACATGATCAAGTTCCGGGGCCACTTCCTGATCGAGGGCGACCT
GAACCCCGACAACAGCGACGTGGACAAGCTGTTCATCCAGCTGGTGCAGACCTACAACCAGCTGTTCGAG
GAAAACCCCATCAACGCCAGCGGCGTGGACGCCAAGGCCATCCTGTCTGCCAGACTGAGCAAGAGCAGAC
GGCTGGAAAATCTGATCGCCCAGCTGCCCGGCGAGAAGAAGAATGGCCTGTTCGGAAACCTGATTGCCCT
GAGCCTGGGCCTGACCCCCAACTTCAAGAGCAACTTCGACCTGGCCGAGGATGCCAAACTGCAGCTGAGC
AAGGACACCTACGACGACGACCTGGACAACCTGCTGGCCCAGATCGGCGACCAGTACGCCGACCTGTTTC
TGGCCGCCAAGAACCTGTCCGACGCCATCCTGCTGAGCGACATCCTGAGAGTGAACACCGAGATCACCAA
GGCCCCCCTGAGCGCCTCTATGATCAAGAGATACGACGAGCACCACCAGGACCTGACCCTGCTGAAAGCT
CTCGTGCGGCAGCAGCTGCCTGAGAAGTACAAAGAGATTTTCTTCGACCAGAGCAAGAACGGCTACGCCG
GCTACATTGACGGCGGAGCCAGCCAGGAAGAGTTCTACAAGTTCATCAAGCCCATCCTGGAAAAGATGGA
CGGCACCGAGGAACTGCTCGTGAAGCTGAACAGAGAGGACCTGCTGCGGAAGCAGCGGACCTTCGACAAC
GGCAGCATCCCCCACCAGATCCACCTGGGAGAGCTGCACGCCATTCTGCGGCGGCAGGAAGATTTTTACC
CATTCCTGAAGGACAACCGGGAAAAGATCGAGAAGATCCTGACCTTCCGCATCCCCTACTACGTGGGCCC
TCTGGCCAGGGGAAACAGCAGATTCGCCTGGATGACCAGAAAGAGCGAGGAAACCATCACCCCCTGGAAC
TTCGAGGAAGTGGTGGACAAGGGCGCTTCCGCCCAGAGCTTCATCGAGCGGATGACCAACTTCGATAAGA
ACCTGCCCAACGAGAAGGTGCTGCCCAAGCACAGCCTGCTGTACGAGTACTTCACCGTGTATAACGAGCT
GACCAAAGTGAAATACGTGACCGAGGGAATGAGAAAGCCCGCCTTCCTGAGCGGCGAGCAGAAAAAGGCC
ATCGTGGACCTGCTGTTCAAGACCAACCGGAAAGTGACCGTGAAGCAGCTGAAAGAGGACTACTTCAAGA
AAATCGAGTGCTTCGACTCCGTGGAAATCTCCGGCGTGGAAGATCGGTTCAACGCCTCCCTGGGCACATA
CCACGATCTGCTGAAAATTATCAAGGACAAGGACTTCCTGGACAATGAGGAAAACGAGGACATTCTGGAA
GATATCGTGCTGACCCTGACACTGTTTGAGGACAGAGAGATGATCGAGGAACGGCTGAAAACCTATGCCC
ACCTGTTCGACGACAAAGTGATGAAGCAGCTGAAGCGGCGGAGATACACCGGCTGGGGCAGGCTGAGCCG
GAAGCTGATCAACGGCATCCGGGACAAGCAGTCCGGCAAGACAATCCTGGATTTCCTGAAGTCCGACGGC
TTCGCCAACAGAAACTTCATGCAGCTGATCCACGACGACAGCCTGACCTTTAAAGAGGACATCCAGAAAG
CCCAGGTGTCCGGCCAGGGCGATAGCCTGCACGAGCACATTGCCAATCTGGCCGGCAGCCCCGCCATTAA
GAAGGGCATCCTGCAGACAGTGAAGGTGGTGGACGAGCTCGTGAAAGTGATGGGCCGGCACAAGCCCGAG
AACATCGTGATCGAAATGGCCAGAGAGAACCAGACCACCCAGAAGGGACAGAAGAACAGCCGCGAGAGAA
TGAAGCGGATCGAAGAGGGCATCAAAGAGCTGGGCAGCCAGATCCTGAAAGAACACCCCGTGGAAAACAC
CCAGCTGCAGAACGAGAAGCTGTACCTGTACTACCTGCAGAATGGGCGGGATATGTACGTGGACCAGGAA
CTGGACATCAACCGGCTGTCCGACTACGATGTGGACCATATCGTGCCTCAGAGCTTTCTGAAGGACGACT
CCATCGACAACAAGGTGCTGACCAGAAGCGACAAGAACCGGGGCAAGAGCGACAACGTGCCCTCCGAAGA
GGTCGTGAAGAAGATGAAGAACTACTGGCGGCAGCTGCTGAACGCCAAGCTGATTACCCAGAGAAAGTTC
GACAATCTGACCAAGGCCGAGAGAGGCGGCCTGAGCGAACTGGATAAGGCCGGCTTCATCAAGAGACAGC
TGGTGGAAACCCGGCAGATCACAAAGCACGTGGCACAGATCCTGGACTCCCGGATGAACACTAAGTACGA
CGAGAATGACAAGCTGATCCGGGAAGTGAAAGTGATCACCCTGAAGTCCAAGCTGGTGTCCGATTTCCGG
AAGGATTTCCAGTTTTACAAAGTGCGCGAGATCAACAACTACCACCACGCCCACGACGCCTACCTGAACG
CCGTCGTGGGAACCGCCCTGATCAAAAAGTACCCTAAGCTGGAAAGCGAGTTCGTGTACGGCGACTACAA
GGTGTACGACGTGCGGAAGATGATCGCCAAGAGCGAGCAGGAAATCGGCAAGGCTACCGCCAAGTACTTC
TTCTACAGCAACATCATGAACTTTTTCAAGACCGAGATTACCCTGGCCAACGGCGAGATCCGGAAGCGGC
CTCTGATCGAGACAAACGGCGAAACCGGGGAGATCGTGTGGGATAAGGGCCGGGATTTTGCCACCGTGCG
GAAAGTGCTGAGCATGCCCCAAGTGAATATCGTGAAAAAGACCGAGGTGCAGACAGGCGGCTTCAGCAAA
GAGTCTATCCTGCCCAAGAGGAACAGCGATAAGCTGATCGCCAGAAAGAAGGACTGGGACCCTAAGAAGT
ACGGCGGCTTCGACAGCCCCACCGTGGCCTATTCTGTGCTGGTGGTGGCCAAAGTGGAAAAGGGCAAGTC
CAAGAAACTGAAGAGTGTGAAAGAGCTGCTGGGGATCACCATCATGGAAAGAAGCAGCTTCGAGAAGAAT
CCCATCGACTTTCTGGAAGCCAAGGGCTACAAAGAAGTGAAAAAGGACCTGATCATCAAGCTGCCTAAGT
ACTCCCTGTTCGAGCTGGAAAACGGCCGGAAGAGAATGCTGGCCTCTGCCGGCGAACTGCAGAAGGGAAA
CGAACTGGCCCTGCCCTCCAAATATGTGAACTTCCTGTACCTGGCCAGCCACTATGAGAAGCTGAAGGGC
TCCCCCGAGGATAATGAGCAGAAACAGCTGTTTGTGGAACAGCACAAGCACTACCTGGACGAGATCATCG
AGCAGATCAGCGAGTTCTCCAAGAGAGTGATCCTGGCCGACGCTAATCTGGACAAAGTGCTGTCCGCCTA
CAACAAGCACCGGGATAAGCCCATCAGAGAGCAGGCCGAGAATATCATCCACCTGTTTACCCTGACCAAT
CTGGGAGCCCCTGCCGCCTTCAAGTACTTTGACACCACCATCGACCGGAAGAGGTACACCAGCACCAAAG
AGGTGCTGGACGCCACCCTGATCCACCAGAGCATCACCGGCCTGTACGAGACACGGATCGACCTGTCTCA
GCTGGGAGGCGACAAAAGGCCGGCGGCCACGAAAAAGGCCGGCCAGGCAAAAAAGAAAAAGTAAGAATTC
CTAGAGCTCGCTGATCAGCCTCGACTGTGCCTTCTAGTTGCCAGCCATCTGTTGTTTGCCCCTCCCCCGT
GCCTTCCTTGACCCTGGAAGGTGCCACTCCCACTGTCCTTTCCTAATAAAATGAGGAAATTGCATCGCAT
TGTCTGAGTAGGTGTCATTCTATTCTGGGGGGTGGGGTGGGGCAGGACAGCAAGGGGGAGGATTGGGAAG
AGAATAGCAGGCATGCTGGGGAGCGGCCGCAGGAACCCCTAGTGATGGAGTTGGCCACTCCCTCTCTGCG
CGCTCGCTCGCTCACTGAGGCCGGGCGACCAAAGGTCGCCCGACGCCCGGGCTTTGCCCGGGCGGCCTCA
GTGAGCGAGCGAGCGCGCAGCTGCCTGCAGGGGCGCCTGATGCGGTATTTTCTCCTTACGCATCTGTGCG
GTATTTCACACCGCATA
[95 nt withheld, positions 5968-6062]
T
[46 nt withheld, positions 6064-6109]
C
[141 nt withheld, positions 6111-6251]
CCTTTGACGTTGGAGTCCACGTTCTTT
[37 nt withheld, positions 6279-6315]
ACTCTATCTCGGGCTATTCTTTTGATTTATAAGGGATTTTGCCGATTTCGGTCTATTGGTTAAAAAATGA
GCTGATTTAACAAAAATTTAACGCGAATTTTAACAAAATATTAACGTTTACAATTTTATGGTGCACTCTC
AGTACAATCTGCTCTGATGCCGCATAGTTAAGCCAGCCCCGACACCCGCCAACACCCGCTGACGCGCCCT
GACGGGCTTGTCTGCTCCCGGCATCCGCTTACAGACAAGCTGTGACCGTCTCCGGGAGCTGCATGTGTCA
GAGGTTTTCACCGTCATCACCGAAACGCGCGAGACGAAAGGGCCTCGTGATACGCCTATTTTTATAGGTT
AATGTCATGATAATAATGGTTTCTTAGACGTCAGGTGGCACTTTTCGGGGAAATGTGCGCGGAACCCCTA
TTTGTTTATTTTTCTAAATACATTCAAATATGTATCCGCTCATGAGACAATAACCCTGATAAATGCTTCA
ATAATATTGAAAAAGGAAGAGTATGAGTATTCAACATTTCCGTGTCGCCCTTATTCCCTTTTTTGCGGCA
TTTTGCCTTCCTGTTTTTGCTCACCCAGAAACGCTGGTGAAAGTAAAAGATGCTGAAGATCAGTTGGGTG
CACGAGTGGGTTACATCGAACTGGATCTCAACAGCGGTAAGATCCTTGAGAGTTTTCGCCCCGAAGAACG
TTTTCCAATGATGAGCACTTTTAAAGTTCTGCTATGTGGCGCGGTATTATCCCGTATTGACGCCGGGCAA
GAGCAACTCGGTCGCCGCATACACTATTCTCAGAATGACTTGGTTGAGTACTCACCAGTCACAGAAAAGC
ATCTTACGGATGGCATGACAGTAAGAGAATTATGCAGTGCTGCCATAACCATGAGTGATAACACTGCGGC
CAACTTACTTCTGACAACGATCGGAGGACCGAAGGAGCTAACCGCTTTTTTGCACAACATGGGGGATCAT
GTAACTCGCCTTGATCGTTGGGAACCGGAGCTGAATGAAGCCATACCAAACGACGAGCGTGACACCACGA
TGCCTGTAGCAATGGCAACAACGTTGCGCAAACTATTAACTGGCGAACTACTTACTCTAGCTTCCCGGCA
ACAATTAATAGACTGGATGGAGGCGGATAAAGTTGCAGGACCACTTCTGCGCTCGGCCCTTCCGGCTGGC
TGGTTTATTGCTGATAAATCTGGAGCCGGTGAGCGTGGAAGCCGCGGTATCATTGCAGCACTGGGGCCAG
ATGGTAAGCCCTCCCGTATCGTAGTTATCTACACGACGGGGAGTCAGGCAACTATGGATGAACGAAATAG
ACAGATCGCTGAGATAGGTGCCTCACTGATTAAGCATTGGTAACTGTCAGACCAAGTTTACTCATATATA
CTTTAGATTGATTTAAAACTTCATTTTTAATTTAAAAGGATCTAGGTGAAGATCCTTTTTGATAATCTCA
TGACCAAAATCCCTTAACGTGAGTTTTCGTTCCACTGAGCGTCAGACCCCGTAGAAAAGATCAAAGGATC
TTCTTGAGATCCTTTTTTTCTGCGCGTAATCTGCTGCTTGCAAACAAAAAAACCACCGCTACCAGCGGTG
GTTTGTTTGCCGGATCAAGAGCTACCAACTCTTTTTCCGAAGGTAACTGGCTTCAGCAGAGCGCAGATAC
CAAATACTGTTCTTCTAGTGTAGCCGTAGTTAGGCCACCACTTCAAGAACTCTGTAGCACCGCCTACATA
CCTCGCTCTGCTAATCCTGTTACCAGTGGCTGCTGCCAGTGGCGATAAGTCGTGTCTTACCGGGTTGGAC
TCAAGACGATAGTTACCGGATAAGGCGCAGCGGTCGGGCTGAACGGGGGGTTCGTGCACACAGCCCAGCT
TGGAGCGAACGACCTACACCGAACTGAGATACCTACAGCGTGAGCTATGAGAAAGCGCCACGCTTCCCGA
AGGGAGAAAGGCGGACAGGTATCCGGTAAGCGGCAGGGTCGGAACAGGAGAGCGCACGAGGGAGCTTCCA
GGGGGAAACGCCTGGTATCTTTATAGTCCTGTCGGGTTTCGCCACCTCTGACTTGAGCGTCGATTTTTGT
GATGCTCGTCAGGGGGGCGGAGCCTATGGAAAAACGCCAGCAACGCGGCCTTTTTACGGTTCCTGGCCTT
TTGCTGGCCTTTTGCTCACATGT
